>Addgene plasmid #41494 | TAL-2TG3 | depositor partial sequence | sequence record 55363 | TAL-2TG3 sequence 252 bps
GAATGCCCGGTTGCTCCCTGTCTTGTGTCAAGATCATGGACTGACCCCAGACCAGGTGGTCGCAATCGCC
TCTAACGGTGGGGGAAAGCAAGCCCTGGAAACCGTGCAAAGGTTGTTGCCCGTCCTTTGTCAAGACCACG
GCCTTACACCCGAGCAAGTCGTGGCCATTGCATCAAACAAGGGTGGCAAACAGGCTCTTGAGACTGTTCA
GAGACTTCTCCCAGTTCTCTGCCAGGCACACGGGCTGCATTC
