>Addgene plasmid #41494 | TAL-2TG3 | addgene partial sequence | sequence record 55913 | M13_pUC_fwd
TCGAGCTCGGTACCTCGCGAATGCATCTAGATCCAAATGAATGCCCGGTTGCTCCCTGTCTTGTGTCAAG
ATCATGGACTGACCCCAGACCAGGTGGTCGCAATCGCCTCTAACGGTGGGGGAAAGCAAGCCCTGGAAAC
CGTGCAAAGGTTGTTGCCCGTCCTTTGTCAAGACCACGGCCTTACACCCGAGCAAGTCGTGGCCATTGCA
TCAAACAAGGGTGGCAAACAGGCTCTTGAGACTGTTCAGAGACTTCTCCCAGTTCTCTGCCAGGCACACG
GGCTGCATTCCCAAATATCGGATCCCGGGCCCGTCGACTGCAGAGGCCTGCATGCAAGCTTGGCGTAATC
ATGGTCATAGCTGTTTCCTGTGTGAAATTGTTATCCGCTCACAATTCCACACAACATACGAGCCGGAAGC
ATAAAGTGTAAAGCCTGGGGTGCCTAATGAGTGAGCTAACTCACATTAATTGCGTTGCGCTCACTGCCCG
CTTTCCAGTCGGGAAACCTGTCGTGCCAGCTGCATTAATGAATCGGCCAACGCGCGGGGAGAGGCGGTTT
GCGTATTGGGCGCTCTTCCGCTTCCTCGCTCACTGACTCGCTGCGCTCGGTCGTTCGGCTGCGGCGAGCG
GTATCAGCTCACTCAAAGGCGGTAATACGGTTATCCACAGAATCAGGGGATAACGCAGGAAAGAACATGT
GAGCAAAAGGCCAGCAAAAGGCCAGGAACCGTAAAAAGGCCGCGTTGCTGGCGTTTTTCCATAGGCTCCG
CCCCCCTGACGAGCATCACAAAAATCGACGCTCAAGTCAGAGGTGGCGAAACCCGACAGGACTATAAAGA
TACCAGGCGTTTCCCCCTGGAAGCTCCCTCGTGCGCTCTCCTGTTCCGACCCTGCCGCTTACCGGATACC
TGTCCGCCTTTCTCCCTTCGG
