[The description below was written by a language model from this plasmid's Addgene catalogue record.]
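Description:
TAL-2TG3 is a small, high-copy bacterial plasmid built on a custom backbone of about 2.96 kb and catalogued as a PCR cloning vector. It is propagated in E. coli under ampicillin selection. The record provides no feature table, so the origin of replication and other backbone elements are not explicitly stated. The use of M13/pUC forward and reverse sequencing primers shows only that standard M13/pUC primer sites flank the insert.

The payload is a 252 bp synthetic insert named 2TG3. The associated publication describes a ligation-independent cloning method for high-throughput assembly of transcription activator-like effector (TALE) genes, so this plasmid is best understood as one member of a library of pre-made repeat building blocks for that system. The name and insert size are consistent with a unit of two TALE repeats. In that reading, the letters would indicate the DNA bases recognised (T and G) and the number a position or overhang class within the assembly scheme. This interpretation is inferred from the naming and size, and the record does not spell it out.

No promoter, tag, reporter or eukaryotic expression element is listed. The construct appears to serve purely as a storage and template vector from which the repeat fragment is obtained and joined with other library fragments to build full-length, custom DNA-binding TALE arrays, such as those used in TALE nucleases or transcriptional effectors. The cloning method used to insert the fragment is recorded as unknown.
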