Addgene plasmid #41494: TAL-2TG3
Depositing lab: Veit Hornung. Depositing organization: Universitaetsklinikum Bonn. Publication: A ligation-independent cloning technique for high-throughput assembly of transcription activator-like effector genes. Schmid-Burgk JL, Schmidt T, Kaiser V, Honing K, Hornung V. Nat Biotechnol. 2012 Dec 16. doi: 10.1038/nbt.2460. PubMed 23242165.
Backbone
  Vector backbone: Custom backbone
  Backbone size w/o insert (bp): 2961
  Vector type: PCR Cloning Vector
Growth in bacteria
  Bacterial resistance: Ampicillin, 100 μg/mL
  Growth temperature: 37°C
  Growth strain: DH10B
  Copy number: High Copy
Gene/Insert
  Gene/Insert name: 2TG3
  Species: Synthetic
  Insert size (bp): 252
  Cloning method: Unknown
  Sequencing primers: 5′ M13_pUC_fwd; 3′ M13_pUC_rev
Terms and licenses: Academic/Nonprofit Terms; Industry Terms: Not Available to Industry
How to cite: TAL-2TG3 was a gift from Veit Hornung (Addgene plasmid # 41494 ; http://n2t.net/addgene:41494 ; RRID:Addgene_41494)
